Addgene plasmid #175756: pHAGE-FLAG-APEX2-LGALS3
Purpose: Lentiviral vector expressing N-terminally tagged APEX2-FLAG-LGALS3
Depositing lab: Wade Harper. Depositing organization: Harvard Medical School. Publication: Quantitative proteomics reveals the selectivity of ubiquitin-binding autophagy receptors in the turnover of damaged lysosomes by lysophagy. Eapen VV, Swarup S, Hoyer MJ, Paulo JA, Harper JW. eLife. 2021 Sep 29;10. pii: 72328. doi: 10.7554/eLife.72328. PubMed 34585663.
Backbone
  Vector backbone: pHAGE
  Vector type: Lentiviral
Growth in bacteria
  Bacterial resistance: Ampicillin, 100 μg/mL
  Growth temperature: 37°C
  Growth strain: NEB Stable
  Copy number: Unknown
Gene/Insert
  Gene/Insert name: LGALS3
  Species: H. sapiens (human)
  Entrez Gene: LGALS3 (a.k.a. CBP35, GAL3, GALBP, GALIG, L31, LGALS2, MAC2)
  Cloning method: Gateway Cloning
Terms and licenses: Academic/Nonprofit Terms; Industry Terms: Not Available to Industry
How to cite: pHAGE-FLAG-APEX2-LGALS3 was a gift from Wade Harper (Addgene plasmid # 175756 ; http://n2t.net/addgene:175756 ; RRID:Addgene_175756)
