[The description below was written by a language model from this plasmid's Addgene catalogue record and pLannotate feature annotations shown in this document.]
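Description:
pHAGE-FLAG-APEX2-LGALS3 is a 9.25 kb HIV-1-based lentiviral expression vector on the pHAGE backbone that delivers human galectin-3 (LGALS3) fused at its N-terminus to a FLAG epitope and the engineered soybean ascorbate peroxidase APEX2. In bacteria it replicates from a high-copy ColE1/pUC-type origin and is selected with ampicillin through the β-lactamase gene. The viral portion runs from a truncated 5' LTR through the Ψ packaging signal, a gag fragment, the Rev response element and the cPPT/CTS, and ends in a U3-deleted, self-inactivating 3' LTR. These elements allow the transcript to be packaged, exported and integrated when packaging functions are supplied in trans, while leaving the integrated provirus without LTR promoter activity.

Between the LTRs, the CMV immediate-early enhancer and promoter drive a single transcript. Its first reading frame begins with a FLAG sequence (annotated as a partial 3xFLAG match), followed by APEX2, a residual attB1 site, and the LGALS3 coding sequence, which ends just before attB2. The att sites reflect insertion of the gene by Gateway recombination. Downstream, an EMCV IRES allows translation of puromycin N-acetyltransferase from the same mRNA, so transduced mammalian cells can be selected with puromycin, and a WPRE enhances transcript expression.

Galectin-3 binds galactose-containing glycans, and APEX2 is a tag for peroxidase-based proximity labelling in live-cell proteomics and for electron microscopy contrast. The associated publication concerns quantitative proteomics of damaged-lysosome turnover by lysophagy, which suggests use in stable cell lines for proximity proteomics around galectin-3, although the record does not spell out the exact application.
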