Features (pLannotate 1.2.2; 29 found; start..end, strand, type, name):
    193..781     -  rep_origin     ori: high-copy-number ColE1/pMB1/pBR322/pUC origin of replication
    952..1812    -  CDS            AmpR: β-lactamase; bla; confers resistance to ampicillin, carbenicillin, and related antibiotics
   1813..1917    -  promoter       AmpR promoter: bla
   2122..2355    -  LTR            3' LTR (ΔU3): self-inactivating 3' long terminal repeat (LTR) from HIV-1
   2357..2422    -  CDS            nef (fragment): NEF_HV1Z2 - Experimental evidence at protein level: Swiss-Prot protein existence level 1. Extracellular Nef protein targets CD4(+) T-lymphocytes for apoptosis by interacting with CXCR4 surface receptors. From Human immunodeficiency virus type 1 group M subtype D (isolate Z2/CDC-Z34) (HIV-1).
   2430..3018    -  misc_feature   WPRE: woodchuck hepatitis virus posttranscriptional regulatory element
   3035..3634    -  CDS            PuroR: puromycin N-acetyltransferase; pac from Streptomyces alboniger; confers resistance to puromycin
   3648..4110    -  misc_feature   IRES: internal ribosome entry site (IRES) of the encephalomyocarditis virus (EMCV)
   4228..4252    +  protein_bind   attB2: mutant version of attB; recombination site for the Gateway® BP reaction BP Clonase™
   4254..5003    -  CDS            LGALS3 (sequence partly withheld): LEG3_HUMAN - Also known as MAC2. Experimental evidence at protein level: Swiss-Prot protein existence level 1. Galactose-specific lectin which binds IgE. May mediate with the alpha-3, beta-1 integrin the stimulation by CSPG4 of endothelial cells migration. Together with DMBT1, required for terminal differentiation of columnar epithelial cells during early embryogenesis (By similarity). In the nucleus: acts as a pre-mRNA splicing factor. Involved in acute inflammatory responses including neutrophil activation and adhesion, chemoattraction of monocytes macrophages, opsonization of apoptotic neut
   5009..5026    -  protein_bind   attB1 (fragment): mutant version of attB; core recombination site for the Gateway® BP reaction BP Clonase™
   5043..5790    -  CDS            APEX2 (fragment): soybean ascorbate peroxidase, engineered to serve as a monomeric tag for electron microscopy and live-cell proteomics (Lam et al., 2015) more active than the original APEX due to the A134P mutation
   5789..5810    -  CDS            3xFLAG (fragment): three tandem FLAG® epitope tags
   5922..6125    -  promoter       CMV promoter: human cytomegalovirus (CMV) immediate early promoter
   6126..6429    -  enhancer       CMV enhancer: human cytomegalovirus immediate early enhancer
   6481..6598    -  misc_feature   cPPT/CTS: central polypurine tract and central termination sequence of HIV-1
   6647..6747    -  CDS            Rev (fragment): human immunodeficiency virus 1 (HIV-1) Rev protein; rev; enhances nuclear export of unspliced and incompletely spliced viral mRNAs
   7124..7357    -  misc_feature   RRE: The Rev response element (RRE) of HIV-1 allows for Rev-dependent mRNA export from the nucleus to the cytoplasm.
   7532..7870    -  CDS            HIV-1 gag (fragment): gag protein from human immunodeficiency virus 1; gag
   7854..7979    -  misc_feature   HIV-1 Ψ: packaging signal of human immunodeficiency virus type 1
   8026..8283    -  LTR            5' LTR (truncated): truncated 5' long terminal repeat (LTR) from HIV-1
   8331..8660    -  CDS            nef (fragment): NEF_HV1BR - Experimental evidence at protein level: Swiss-Prot protein existence level 1. Extracellular Nef protein targets CD4(+) T-lymphocytes for apoptosis by interacting with CXCR4 surface receptors (PubMed:14990729). From Human immunodeficiency virus type 1 group M subtype B (isolate BRU/LAI) (HIV-1).
   8827..8910    -  polyA_signal   SV40 poly(A) signal (fragment): SV40 polyadenylation signal
   8944..8960    -  protein_bind   lac operator: The lac repressor binds to the lac operator to inhibit transcription in E. coli. This inhibition can be relieved by adding lactose or isopropyl-β-D-thiogalactopyranoside (IPTG). lac repressor encoded by lacI
   8968..8998    -  promoter       lac promoter: promoter for the E. coli lac operon
   9013..9034    -  protein_bind   CAP binding site: CAP binding activates transcription in the presence of cAMP. E. coli catabolite activator protein
   9047..9084    -  CDS            lacI (fragment): lac repressor; lacI; The lac repressor binds to the lac operator to inhibit transcription in E. coli. This inhibition can be relieved by adding lactose or isopropyl-β-D-thiogalactopyranoside (IPTG).
   9109..9202    -  rep_origin     SV40 ori (fragment): SV40 origin of replication
   9208..10      -  CDS            lacI (fragment) (across the origin): lac repressor; lacI; The lac repressor binds to the lac operator to inhibit transcription in E. coli. This inhibition can be relieved by adding lactose or isopropyl-β-D-thiogalactopyranoside (IPTG).
>Addgene plasmid #175756 | pHAGE-FLAG-APEX2-LGALS3 | addgene full sequence | sequence record 346582 | Addgene NGS Result
TATTGGGCGCTCTTCCGCTTCCTCGCTCACTGACTCGCTGCGCTCGGTCGTTCGGCTGCGGCGAGCGGTA
TCAGCTCACTCAAAGGCGGTAATACGGTTATCCACAGAATCAGGGGATAACGCAGGAAAGAACATGTGAG
CAAAAGGCCAGCAAAAGGCCAGGAACCGTAAAAAGGCCGCGTTGCTGGCGTTTTTCCATAGGCTCCGCCC
CCCTGACGAGCATCACAAAAATCGACGCTCAAGTCAGAGGTGGCGAAACCCGACAGGACTATAAAGATAC
CAGGCGTTTCCCCCTGGAAGCTCCCTCGTGCGCTCTCCTGTTCCGACCCTGCCGCTTACCGGATACCTGT
CCGCCTTTCTCCCTTCGGGAAGCGTGGCGCTTTCTCATAGCTCACGCTGTAGGTATCTCAGTTCGGTGTA
GGTCGTTCGCTCCAAGCTGGGCTGTGTGCACGAACCCCCCGTTCAGCCCGACCGCTGCGCCTTATCCGGT
AACTATCGTCTTGAGTCCAACCCGGTAAGACACGACTTATCGCCACTGGCAGCAGCCACTGGTAACAGGA
TTAGCAGAGCGAGGTATGTAGGCGGTGCTACAGAGTTCTTGAAGTGGTGGCCTAACTACGGCTACACTAG
AAGAACAGTATTTGGTATCTGCGCTCTGCTGAAGCCAGTTACCTTCGGAAAAAGAGTTGGTAGCTCTTGA
TCCGGCAAACAAACCACCGCTGGTAGCGGTGGTTTTTTTGTTTGCAAGCAGCAGATTACGCGCAGAAAAA
AAGGATCTCAAGAAGATCCTTTGATCTTTTCTACGGGGTCTGACGCTCAGTGGAACGAAAACTCACGTTA
AGGGATTTTGGTCATGAGATTATCAAAAAGGATCTTCACCTAGATCCTTTTAAATTAAAAATGAAGTTTT
AAATCAATCTAAAGTATATATGAGTAAACTTGGTCTGACAGTTACCAATGCTTAATCAGTGAGGCACCTA
TCTCAGCGATCTGTCTATTTCGTTCATCCATAGTTGCCTGACTCCCCGTCGTGTAGATAACTACGATACG
GGAGGGCTTACCATCTGGCCCCAGTGCTGCAATGATACCGCGAGACCCACGCTCACCGGCTCCAGATTTA
TCAGCAATAAACCAGCCAGCCGGAAGGGCCGAGCGCAGAAGTGGTCCTGCAACTTTATCCGCCTCCATCC
AGTCTATTAATTGTTGCCGGGAAGCTAGAGTAAGTAGTTCGCCAGTTAATAGTTTGCGCAACGTTGTTGC
CATTGCTACAGGCATCGTGGTGTCACGCTCGTCGTTTGGTATGGCTTCATTCAGCTCCGGTTCCCAACGA
TCAAGGCGAGTTACATGATCCCCCATGTTGTGCAAAAAAGCGGTTAGCTCCTTCGGTCCTCCGATCGTTG
TCAGAAGTAAGTTGGCCGCAGTGTTATCACTCATGGTTATGGCAGCACTGCATAATTCTCTTACTGTCAT
GCCATCCGTAAGATGCTTTTCTGTGACTGGTGAGTACTCAACCAAGTCATTCTGAGAATAGTGTATGCGG
CGACCGAGTTGCTCTTGCCCGGCGTCAACACGGGATAATACCGCGCCACATAGCAGAACTTTAAAAGTGC
TCATCATTGGAAAACGTTCTTCGGGGCGAAAACTCTCAAGGATCTTACCGCTGTTGAGATCCAGTTCGAT
GTAACCCACTCGTGCACCCAACTGATCTTCAGCATCTTTTACTTTCACCAGCGTTTCTGGGTGAGCAAAA
ACAGGAAGGCAAAATGCCGCAAAAAAGGGAATAAGGGCGACACGGAAATGTTGAATACTCATACTCTTCC
TTTTTCAATATTATTGAAGCATTTATCAGGGTTATTGTCTCATGAGCGGATACATATTTGAATGTATTTA
GAAAAATAAACAAATAGGGGTTCCGCGCACATTTCCCCGAAAAGTGCCACCTGACGTCTAAGAAACCATT
ATTATCATGACATTAACCTATAAAAATAGGCGTATCACGAGGCCCTTTCGTCTTCAAGAATGATCTAGCC
CTTTCCTTAATTAACCCGGGCCTCTCACTCTCTGATATTCATTTCTTTGCAAGTTATAAATACTGAATAA
TAAGATGACATGAACTACTACTGCTAGAGATTTTCCACACTGACTAAAAGGGTCTGAGGGATCTCTAGTT
ACCAGAGTCACACAACAGACGGGCACACACTACTTGAAGCACTCAAGGCAAGCTTTATTGAGGCTTAAGC
AGTGGGTTCCCTAGTTAGCCAGAGAGCTCCCAGGCTCAGATCTGGTCTAACCAGAGAGACCCAGTACAAG
CAAAAAGCAGATCTTGTCTTCGTTGGGAGTGAATTAGCCCTTCCAGTCCCCCCTTTTCTTTTAAAAAGTG
GCTAAGATCTACAGCTGCCTTGTAAGTCATTGGTCTTAAAGGATCTCAGGCGGGGAGGCGGCCCAAAGGG
AGATCCGACTCGTCTGAGGGCGAAGGCGAAGACGCGGAAGAGGCCGCAGAGCCGGCAGCAGGCCGCGGGA
AGGAAGGTCCGCTGGATTGAGGGCCGAAGGGACGTAGCAGAAGGACGTCCCGCGCAGAATCCAGGTGGCA
ACACAGGCGAGCAGCCAAGGAAAGGACGATGATTTCCCCGACAACACCACGGAATTGTCAGTGCCCAACA
GCCGAGCCCCTGTCCAGCAGCGGGCAAGGCAGGCGGCGATGAGTTCCGCCGTGGCAATAGGGAGGGGGAA
AGCGAAAGTCCCGGAAAGGAGCTGACAGGTGGTGGCAATGCCCCAACCAGTGGGGGTTGCGTCAGCAAAC
ACAGTGCACACCACGCCACGTTGCCTGACAACGGGCCACAACTCCTCATAAAGAGACAGCAACCAGGATT
TATACAAGGAGGAGAAAATGAAAGCCATACGGGAAGCAATAGCATGATACAAAGGCATTAAAGCAGCGTA
TCCACATAGCGTAAAAGGAGCAACATAGTTAAGAATACCAGTCAATCTTTCACAAATTTTGTAATCCAGA
GGTTGATTAGGATCCATCGATGCATCAGGCACCGGGCTTGCGGGTCATGCACCAGGTGCGCGGTCCTTCG
GGCACCTCGACGTCGGCGGTGACGGTGAAGCCGAGCCGCTCGTAGAAGGGGAGGTTGCGGGGCGCGGAGG
TCTCCAGGAAGGCGGGCACCCCGGCGCGCTCGGCCGCCTCCACTCCGGGGAGCACGACGGCGCTGCCCAG
ACCCTTGCCCTGGTGGTCGGGCGAGACGCCGACGGTGGCCAGGAACCACGCGGGCTCCTTGGGCCGGTGC
GGCGCCAGGAGGCCTTCCATCTGTTGCTGCGCGGCCAGCCGGGAACCGCTCAACTCGGCCATGCGCGGGC
CGATCTCGGCGAACACCGCCCCCGCTTCGACGCTCTCCGGCGTGGTCCAGACCGCCACCGCGGCGCCGTC
GTCCGCGACCCACACCTTGCCGATGTCGAGCCCGACGCGCGTGAGGAAGAGTTCTTGCAGCTCGGTGACC
CGCTCGATGTGGCGGTCCGGATCGACGGTGTGGCGCGTGGCGGGGTAGTCGGCGAACGCGGCGGCGAGGG
TGCGTACGGCCCTGGGGACGTCGTCGCGGGTGGCGAGGCGCACCGTGGGCTTGTACTCGGTCATGGTTGT
GGCCATATTATCATCGTGTTTTTCAAAGGAAAACCACGTCCCCGTGGTTCGGGGGGCCTAGACGTTTTTT
TAACCTCGACTAAACACATGTAAAGCATGTGCACCGAGGCCCCAGATCAGATCCCATACAATGGGGTACC
TTCTGGGCATCCTTCAGCCCCTTGTTGAATACGCTTGAGGAGAGCCATTTGACTCTTTCCACAACTATCC
AACTCACAACGTGGCACTGGGGTTGTGCCGCCTTTGCAGGTGTATCTTATACACGTGGCTTTTGGCCGCA
GAGGCACCTGTCGCCAGGTGGGGGGTTCCGCTGCCTGCAAAGGGTCGCTACAGACGTTGTTTGTCTTCAA
GAAGCTTCCAGAGGAACTGCTTCCTTCACGACATTCAACAGACCTTGCATTCCTTTGGCGAGAGGGGAAA
GACCCCTAGGAATGCTCGTCAAGAAGACAGGGCCAGGTTTCCGGGCCCTCACATTGCCAAAAGACGGCAA
TATGGTGGAAAATAACATATAGACAAACGCACACCGGCCTTATTCCAAGCGGCTTCGGCCAGTAACGTTA
GGGGGGGGGGGCGGAATTCGTTATCGAACCACTTTGTACAAGAAAGTTGGGTA
[414 nt withheld, positions 4254-4667]
CCCAGCAGGGGCGCCATAGGGGCCAGTGGCAGGGTAGGCTCCGGGGGCACTTGGCTGTCCAGAAGATGGG
TAGGCCCCAGGGCCGCTGGGTGGCCCTGGGTAGACTCCAGGTGCAGGTGCTCCGGGATAAGCTCCAGGTG
CTCCATGGTAGGCGCCTGGAGGTGCCTGTCCAGGATAAGCCCCTGGGGGTGCCTGCCCGGGGTAGGCCCC
AGGATAGGAAGCCCCTGGGTAGCCCCCTGCCCCAGCAGGCTGGTTCCCCCATGCGCCAGGCCATCCTTGA
GGGTTTGGGTTTCCAGACCCAGATAACGCATCATGGAGCGAAAAATTGTCTGCCATGCCAACTTTTTTGT
ACAAACTTGTTTGATAACCTCGAGCGGCATCAGCAAACCCAAGCTCGGAAAGCTTTTGGTGAGCCTCAGC
GTAATCAGCAAAGAAGGCATCTTCGTCCGCTGCATATTTGTCAACGAGAGGGCGGAATACAGGGTCAGAC
AAAAGAGCCTTGTCAGAAGGTAGCTGAAGGAGACCTTCCTTCTCACCACTCAACAACTCCGTGAAGTATG
AGTTGTCGAAAATAAGAGGATTAGAGGTCCAGGGACCCTCAAATCCAGAACGCTCCTTGTGTGCAGCTCC
AATAGTGTGACCCCCAGATAGAGCAACGATATCTTGGTCAGTAAGCCCCATAGCTTTGCCAAACACATCT
CTCAAATGGTCAGAACCCTTAGTGGGATCGGGCAAGCGACCCTCTGGTGGTGGCTCAGGCTTGTCCTCTC
TTCCAGGGTGGAATGGAACCTTAGGTCCACCCGTGACCTCAACGGCAACAACGCCAGCCAACTGGTAGAA
ATCGGCGTAGCTCAAAATAGGGAACTCCGCCTTGAGTGGCTCCAAAAGCCTAACAGCGATGTCAAGACCG
TTGTTAGCGCTGTGAGCCAGTTCGGCAGGGTGCTTGATGGTTCCGAAGGGTCCACCGGTCTTCGTGCCCT
TGTCAAAGGTTCCAGCAGAGTGGAATGCCAAACGGAGCATTAGAGGAGCGCATCTCTTCTCAGCGATGAA
GCCTCTGAGCTTCTTCTTCGCCTTCTCAACGGCGTCCTGGTAATCAGCACTCACAGTTGGGTAAGACTTT
CCCTTATCGTCGTCATCCTTGTAGTCCATCATGGTGGCAGATCAACCTCGAGAGATCTGCGGCCGCCGGT
GTCTTCTATGGAGGTCAAAACAGCGTGGATGGCGTCTCCAGGCGATCTGACGGTTCACTAAACGAGCTCT
GCTTATATAGACCTCCCACCGTACACGCCTACCGCCCATTTGCGTCAATGGGGCGGAGTTGTTACGACAT
TTTGGAAAGTCCCGTTGATTTTGGTGCCAAAACAAACTCCCATTGACGTCAATGGGGTGGAGACTTGGAA
ATCCCCGTGAGTCAAACCGCTATCCACGCCCATTGATGTACTGCCAAAACCGCATCACCATGGTAATAGC
GATGACTAATACGTAGATGTACTGCCAAGTAGGAAAGTCCCATAAGGTCATGTACTGGGCATAATGCCAG
GCGGGCCATTTACCGTCATTGACGTCAATAGGGGGCGTACTTGGCATATGATACACTTGATGTACTGCCA
AGTGGGCAGTTTACCGTAAATACTCCACCCATTGACGTCAATGGAAAGTCCCTATTGGCGTTACTATGGG
AACATACGTCATTATTGACGTCAATGGGCGGGGGTCGTTGGGCGGTCAGCCAGGCGGGCCATTTACCGTA
AGTTATGTAACGCGGAACTCCACTAGTCCAAACTGGATCTCTGCTGTCCCTGTAATAAACCCGAAAATTT
TGAATTTTTGTAATTTGTTTTTGTAATTCTTTAGTTTGTATGTCTGTTGCTATTATGTCTACTATTCTTT
CCCCTGCACTGTACCCCCCAATCCCCCCTTTTCTTTTAAAATTGTGGATGAATACTGCCATTTGTGAATT
AATTCGGCGATACCGTCGAGATCCGTTCACTAATCGAATGGATCTGTCTCTGTCTCTCTCTCCACCTTCT
TCTTCTATTCCTTCGGGCCTGTCGGGTCCCCTCGGGGTTGGGAGGTGGGTCTGAAACGATAATGGTGAAT
ATCCCTGCCTAACTCTATTCACTATAGAAAGTACAGCAAAAACTATTCTTAAACCTACCAAGCCTCCTAC
TATCATTATGAATAATTTTATATACCACAGCCAATTTGTTATGTTAAACCAATTCCACAAACTTGCCCAT
TTATCTAATTCCAATAATTCTTGTTCATTCTTTTCTTGCTGGTTTTGCGATTCTTCAATTAAGGAGTGTA
TTAAGCTTGTGTAATTGTTAATTTCTCTGTCCCACTCCATCCAGGTCGTGTGATTCCAAATCTGTTCCAG
AGATTTATTACTCCAACTAGCATTCCAAGGCACAGCAGTGGTGCAAATGAGTTTTCCAGAGCAACCCCAA
ATCCCCAGGAGCTGTTGATCCTTTAGGTATCTTTCCACAGCCAGGATTCTTGCCTGGAGCTGCTTGATGC
CCCAGACTGTGAGTTGCAACAGATGCTGTTGCGCCTCAATAGCCCTCAGCAAATTGTTCTGCTGCTGCAC
TATACCAGACAATAATTGTCTGGCCTGTACCGTCAGCGTCATTGACGCTGCGCCCATAGTGCTTCCTGCT
GCTCCCAAGAACCCAAGGAACAAAGCTCCTATTCCCACTGCTCTTTTTTCTCTCTGCACCACTCTTCTCT
TTGCCTTGGTGGGTGCTACTCCTAATGGTTCAATTTTTACTACTTTATATTTATATAATTCACTTCTCCA
ATTGTCCCTCATATCTCCTCCTCCAGGTCTGAAGATCAGCGGCCGGCCGCTTGCTGTGCGGTGGTCTTAC
TTTTGTTTTGCTCTTCCTCTATCTTGTCTAAAGCTTCCTTGGTGTCTTTTATCTCTATCCTTTGATGCAC
ACAATAGAGGGTTGCTACTGTATTATATAATGATCTAAGTTCTTCTGATCCTGTCTGAAGGGATGGTTGT
AGCTGTCCCAGTATTTGTCTACAGCCTTCTGATGTTTCTAACAGGCCAGGATTAACTGCGAATCGTTCTA
GCTCCCTGCTTGCCCATACTATATGTTTTAATTTATATTTTTTCTTTCCCCCTGGCCTTAACCGAATTTT
TTCCCATCGCGATCTAATTCTCCCCCGCTTAATACTGACGCTCTCGCACCCATCTCTCTCCTTCTAGCCT
CCGCTAGTCAAAATTTTTGGCGTACTCACCAGTCGCCGCCCCTCGCCTCTTGCCGTGCGCGCTTCAGCAA
GCCGAGTCCTGCGTCGAGAGAGCTCCTCTGGTTTCCCTTTCGCTTTCAAGTCCCTGTTCGGGCGCCACTG
CTAGAGATTTTCCACACTGACTAAAAGGGTCTGAGGGATCTCTAGTTACCAGAGTCACACAACAGACGGG
CACACACTACTTGAAGCACTCAAGGCAAGCTTTATTGAGGCTTAAGCAGTGGGTTCCCTAGTTAGCCAGA
GAGCTCCCAGGCTCAGATCTGGTCTAACCAGAGAGACCCAGTACAGGCAAAAAGCAGCTGCTTATATGCA
GGATCTGAGGGCTCGCCACTCCCCAGTCCCGCCCAGGCCACGCCTCCCTGGAAAGTCCCCAGCGGAAAGT
CCCTTGTAGCAAGCTCGATATCAGCAGTTCTTGAAGTACTCCGGATGCAGCTCTCGGGCCACGTGATGAA
ATGCTAGGCGGCTGTCAAACCTCCACTCTAACACTTCTCTCTCCGGGTCATCCATCCCATGCAGGCTCAC
AGGGTGTAACAAGCTGGTGTTCTCTCCTTTATTGGCCTCTTCTACCTTATCTGGCTCAACTGGTACTAGC
TTGTAGCACCATCCAAAGGTCAGTGGATATCTGACCCCTGGCCCTGGTGTGTAGTTCTGCTAATCAGGGA
AGTAGCCTTGTGTGTGGTAGATCCACAGATCAAGGATATCTTGTCTTCTTTGGGAGTGAATTAGCCCTTC
CAACTACTAAGTTTGTAGTACATATTTAACAAATACAATTTCTTTAAAATGAAAATAATTCAGAGGAATC
ACAGGTTTAGAGTAAATGAAACCACAGGTAATTGGCAGTGGTAATAGGGTATGGGGTGGGAAGTTTGGGA
TGATTTTGGTTAGCTTGAGTTATCCAGTTGATCCAGACATGATAAGATACATTGATGAGTTTGGACAAAC
CACAACTAGAATGCAGTGAAAAAAATGCTTTATTTGTGAAATTCGTAATCATGTCATAGCTGTTTCCTGT
GTGAAATTGTTATCCGCTCACAATTCCACACAACATACGAGCCGGAAGCATAAAGTGTAAAGCCTGGGGT
GCCTAATGAGTGAGCTAACTCACATTAATTGCGTTGCGCTCACTGCCCGCTTTCCAGTCGGGAAACCTGT
CGTGCCACGGGGAGCTTTTTGCAAAAGCCTAGGCCTCCAAAAAAGCCTCCTCACTACTTCTGGAATAGCT
CAGAGGCCGAGGCGGCCTCGGCCTCTGCATAAATAAAAAAAATTAGTCAGCCATGAGCTTGCTGCATTAA
TGAATCGGCCAACGCGCGGGGAGAGGCGGTTTGCG
